Addgene plasmid #162543: px330-Axin1
Purpose: sgRNA targeting Axin1
Depositing lab: Amaia Lujambio. Depositing organization: Icahn School of Medicine at Mount Sinai. Publication: Cooperation between distinct cancer driver genes underlies inter-tumor heterogeneity in hepatocellular carcinoma. Molina-Sanchez P, Ruiz de Galarreta M, Yao MA, Lindblad KE, Bresnahan E, Bitterman E, Martin TC, Rubenstein T, Nie K, Golas J, Choudhary S, Barcena-Varela M, Elmas A, Miguela V, Ding Y, Kan Z, Grinspan LT, Huang KL, Parsons RE, Shields DJ, Rollins RA, Lujambio A. Gastroenterology. 2020 Aug 16. pii: S0016-5085(20)35054-X. doi: 10.1053/j.gastro.2020.08.015. PubMed 32814112.
Backbone
  Vector backbone: px330
  Backbone manufacturer: Feng Zhang lab (Addgene plasmid # 42230)
  Backbone size w/o insert (bp): 8500
  Vector type: Mammalian Expression
Growth in bacteria
  Bacterial resistance: Ampicillin, 100 μg/mL
  Growth temperature: 37°C
  Growth strain: NEB Stable
  Copy number: Unknown
Gene/Insert
  Gene/Insert name: sgRNA targeting Axin1
  gRNA/shRNA sequence: GATCTGGGATATGAGCCCGA
  Species: M. musculus (mouse)
  Mutation: None
  Entrez Gene: Axin1 (a.k.a. Axin, Fu, Kb, Ki, fused, kinky, knobbly)
  Promoter: U6
  Cloning method: Restriction Enzyme; 5′ cloning site BbsI (destroyed during cloning); 3′ cloning site BbsI (destroyed during cloning)
  Sequencing primers: 5′ hU6-F
Terms and licenses: Academic/Nonprofit Terms; Industry Terms: Not Available to Industry
How to cite: px330-Axin1 was a gift from Amaia Lujambio (Addgene plasmid # 162543 ; http://n2t.net/addgene:162543 ; RRID:Addgene_162543)
