[The description below was written by a language model from this plasmid's Addgene catalogue record and pLannotate feature annotations shown in this document.]
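Description:
px330-Axin1 is an all-in-one CRISPR/Cas9 mammalian expression plasmid built on the px330 backbone. It carries a single guide RNA directed against mouse Axin1 together with Streptococcus pyogenes Cas9. The sequenced record is about 8.5 kb. In bacteria the plasmid is maintained through a high-copy ColE1/pUC-type origin and selected with ampicillin via the β-lactamase gene. An f1 phage origin is also present, and short annotated bom and rop fragments appear to be backbone remnants.

The plasmid contains two expression units. In the first, the human U6 RNA polymerase III promoter drives the Axin1-targeting spacer, which was inserted between BbsI sites that were destroyed during cloning. The spacer is fused to the S. pyogenes guide RNA scaffold, and a second, partial scaffold fragment is annotated just downstream. In the second unit, a hybrid promoter made of the CMV enhancer, the chicken β-actin promoter and a hybrid intron drives Cas9. The annotation tool splits Cas9 into contiguous N- and C-terminal portions that together form one continuous coding region. Cas9 is followed by a nucleoplasmin nuclear localization signal and the bovine growth hormone polyadenylation signal. Only one AAV2 inverted terminal repeat is annotated, downstream of the poly(A) signal, so the table does not support treating this plasmid as an AAV packaging vector.

Delivering the plasmid to mouse cells supplies both the nuclease and the guide, allowing targeted disruption of Axin1, which encodes a negative regulator of Wnt/β-catenin signalling. The associated publication concerns cooperation between cancer driver genes in hepatocellular carcinoma, which suggests use in modelling Axin1 loss in liver tumours, although the record itself states only that the plasmid provides an sgRNA targeting Axin1.
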