Features (pLannotate 1.2.2; 18 found; start..end, strand, type, name):
      1..241     +  promoter       U6 promoter: RNA polymerase III promoter for human U6 snRNA
    270..345     +  misc_RNA       gRNA scaffold: guide RNA scaffold for the Streptococcus pyogenes CRISPR/Cas9 system
    352..395     +  misc_RNA       gRNA scaffold (fragment): guide RNA scaffold for the Streptococcus pyogenes CRISPR/Cas9 system
    442..727     +  enhancer       CMV enhancer: human cytomegalovirus immediate early enhancer; contains an 18-bp deletion relative to the standard CMV enhancer
    729..1006    +  promoter       chicken β-actin promoter: No description available
   1007..1234    +  intron         hybrid intron: hybrid between chicken β-actin (CBA) and minute virus of mice (MMV) introns (Gray et al., 2011)
   1372..2973    +  CDS            Cas9(N): N-terminal portion of Streptococcus pyogenes Cas9 (Zetsche et al., 2015)
   2974..5472    +  CDS            Cas9(C): C-terminal portion of Streptococcus pyogenes Cas9 (Zetsche et al., 2015)
   5473..5520    +  CDS            nucleoplasmin NLS: bipartite nuclear localization signal from nucleoplasmin
   5554..5665    +  polyA_signal   bGH poly(A) signal: bovine growth hormone polyadenylation signal
   5770..5910    +  repeat_region  AAV2 ITR: inverted terminal repeat of adeno-associated virus serotype 2 inverted
   5915..5966    -  misc_feature   bom (fragment): basis of mobility region from pBR322
   5985..6440    +  rep_origin     f1 ori (sequence partly withheld): f1 bacteriophage origin of replication; arrow indicates direction of (+) strand synthesis
   6441..6490    -  misc_feature   bom (fragment): basis of mobility region from pBR322
   6592..6627    -  CDS            rop (fragment): Rop protein, which maintains plasmids at low copy number; rop
   6722..6826    +  promoter       AmpR promoter: bla
   6827..7687    +  CDS            AmpR: β-lactamase; bla; confers resistance to ampicillin, carbenicillin, and related antibiotics
   7858..8446    +  rep_origin     ori: high-copy-number ColE1/pMB1/pBR322/pUC origin of replication
>Addgene plasmid #162543 | px330-Axin1 | addgene full sequence | sequence record 324880 | Addgene NGS Result
GAGGGCCTATTTCCCATGATTCCTTCATATTTGCATATACGATACAAGGCTGTTAGAGAGATAATTGGAA
TTAATTTGACTGTAAACACAAAGATATTAGTACAAAATACGTGACGTAGAAAGTAATAATTTCTTGGGTA
GTTTGCAGTTTTAAAATTATGTTTTAAAATGGACTATCATATGCTTACCGTAACTTGAAAGTATTTCGAT
TTCTTGGCTTTATATATCTTGTGGAAAGGACGAAACACCGATCTGGGATATGAGCCCGAGTTTTAGAGCT
AGAAATAGCAAGTTAAAATAAGGCTAGTCCGTTATCAACTTGAAAAAGTGGCACCGAGTCGGTGCTTTTT
TGTTTTAGAGCTAGAAATAGCAAGTTAAAATAAGGCTAGTCCGTTTTTAGCGCGTGCGCCAATTCTGCAG
ACAAATGGCTCTAGAGGTACCCGTTACATAACTTACGGTAAATGGCCCGCCTGGCTGACCGCCCAACGAC
CCCCGCCCATTGACGTCAATAGTAACGCCAATAGGGACTTTCCATTGACGTCAATGGGTGGAGTATTTAC
GGTAAACTGCCCACTTGGCAGTACATCAAGTGTATCATATGCCAAGTACGCCCCCTATTGACGTCAATGA
CGGTAAATGGCCCGCCTGGCATTGTGCCCAGTACATGACCTTATGGGACTTTCCTACTTGGCAGTACATC
TACGTATTAGTCATCGCTATTACCATGGTCGAGGTGAGCCCCACGTTCTGCTTCACTCTCCCCATCTCCC
CCCCCTCCCCACCCCCAATTTTGTATTTATTTATTTTTTAATTATTTTGTGCAGCGATGGGGGCGGGGGG
GGGGGGGGGGCGCGCGCCRGGGGGGGGGGGGSGGGGSGGGGGGSGGGGSGGGGSGAGGCGGAGAGGTGCG
GCGGCAGCCAATCAGAGCGGCGCGCTCCGAAAGTTTCCTTTTATGGCGAGGCGGCGGCGGCGGCGGCCCT
ATAAAAAGCGAAGCGCGCGGCGGGCGGGAGTCGCTGCGCGCTGCCTTCGCCCCGTGCCCCGCTCCGCCGC
CGCCTCGCGCCGCCCGCCCCGGCTCTGACTGACCGCGTTACTCCCACAGGTGAGCGGGCGGGACGGCCCT
TCTCCTCCGGGCTGTAATTAGCTGAGCAAGAGGTAAGGGTTTAAGGGATGGTTGGTTGGTGGGGTATTAA
TGTTTAATTACCTGGAGCACCTGCCTGAAATCACTTTTTTTCAGGTTGGACCGGTGCCACCATGGACTAT
AAGGACCACGACGGAGACTACAAGGATCATGATATTGATTACAAAGACGATGACGATAAGATGGCCCCAA
AGAAGAAGCGGAAGGTCGGTATCCACGGAGTCCCAGCAGCCGACAAGAAGTACAGCATCGGCCTGGACAT
CGGCACCAACTCTGTGGGCTGGGCCGTGATCACCGACGAGTACAAGGTGCCCAGCAAGAAATTCAAGGTG
CTGGGCAACACCGACCGGCACAGCATCAAGAAGAACCTGATCGGAGCCCTGCTGTTCGACAGCGGCGAAA
CAGCCGAGGCCACCCGGCTGAAGAGAACCGCCAGAAGAAGATACACCAGACGGAAGAACCGGATCTGCTA
TCTGCAAGAGATCTTCAGCAACGAGATGGCCAAGGTGGACGACAGCTTCTTCCACAGACTGGAAGAGTCC
TTCCTGGTGGAAGAGGATAAGAAGCACGAGCGGCACCCCATCTTCGGCAACATCGTGGACGAGGTGGCCT
ACCACGAGAAGTACCCCACCATCTACCACCTGAGAAAGAAACTGGTGGACAGCACCGACAAGGCCGACCT
GCGGCTGATCTATCTGGCCCTGGCCCACATGATCAAGTTCCGGGGCCACTTCCTGATCGAGGGCGACCTG
AACCCCGACAACAGCGACGTGGACAAGCTGTTCATCCAGCTGGTGCAGACCTACAACCAGCTGTTCGAGG
AAAACCCCATCAACGCCAGCGGCGTGGACGCCAAGGCCATCCTGTCTGCCAGACTGAGCAAGAGCAGACG
GCTGGAAAATCTGATCGCCCAGCTGCCCGGCGAGAAGAAGAATGGCCTGTTCGGAAACCTGATTGCCCTG
AGCCTGGGCCTGACCCCCAACTTCAAGAGCAACTTCGACCTGGCCGAGGATGCCAAACTGCAGCTGAGCA
AGGACACCTACGACGACGACCTGGACAACCTGCTGGCCCAGATCGGCGACCAGTACGCCGACCTGTTTCT
GGCCGCCAAGAACCTGTCCGACGCCATCCTGCTGAGCGACATCCTGAGAGTGAACACCGAGATCACCAAG
GCCCCCCTGAGCGCCTCTATGATCAAGAGATACGACGAGCACCACCAGGACCTGACCCTGCTGAAAGCTC
TCGTGCGGCAGCAGCTGCCTGAGAAGTACAAAGAGATTTTCTTCGACCAGAGCAAGAACGGCTACGCCGG
CTACATTGACGGCGGAGCCAGCCAGGAAGAGTTCTACAAGTTCATCAAGCCCATCCTGGAAAAGATGGAC
GGCACCGAGGAACTGCTCGTGAAGCTGAACAGAGAGGACCTGCTGCGGAAGCAGCGGACCTTCGACAACG
GCAGCATCCCCCACCAGATCCACCTGGGAGAGCTGCACGCCATTCTGCGGCGGCAGGAAGATTTTTACCC
ATTCCTGAAGGACAACCGGGAAAAGATCGAGAAGATCCTGACCTTCCGCATCCCCTACTACGTGGGCCCT
CTGGCCAGGGGAAACAGCAGATTCGCCTGGATGACCAGAAAGAGCGAGGAAACCATCACCCCCTGGAACT
TCGAGGAAGTGGTGGACAAGGGCGCTTCCGCCCAGAGCTTCATCGAGCGGATGACCAACTTCGATAAGAA
CCTGCCCAACGAGAAGGTGCTGCCCAAGCACAGCCTGCTGTACGAGTACTTCACCGTGTATAACGAGCTG
ACCAAAGTGAAATACGTGACCGAGGGAATGAGAAAGCCCGCCTTCCTGAGCGGCGAGCAGAAAAAGGCCA
TCGTGGACCTGCTGTTCAAGACCAACCGGAAAGTGACCGTGAAGCAGCTGAAAGAGGACTACTTCAAGAA
AATCGAGTGCTTCGACTCCGTGGAAATCTCCGGCGTGGAAGATCGGTTCAACGCCTCCCTGGGCACATAC
CACGATCTGCTGAAAATTATCAAGGACAAGGACTTCCTGGACAATGAGGAAAACGAGGACATTCTGGAAG
ATATCGTGCTGACCCTGACACTGTTTGAGGACAGAGAGATGATCGAGGAACGGCTGAAAACCTATGCCCA
CCTGTTCGACGACAAAGTGATGAAGCAGCTGAAGCGGCGGAGATACACCGGCTGGGGCAGGCTGAGCCGG
AAGCTGATCAACGGCATCCGGGACAAGCAGTCCGGCAAGACAATCCTGGATTTCCTGAAGTCCGACGGCT
TCGCCAACAGAAACTTCATGCAGCTGATCCACGACGACAGCCTGACCTTTAAAGAGGACATCCAGAAAGC
CCAGGTGTCCGGCCAGGGCGATAGCCTGCACGAGCACATTGCCAATCTGGCCGGCAGCCCCGCCATTAAG
AAGGGCATCCTGCAGACAGTGAAGGTGGTGGACGAGCTCGTGAAAGTGATGGGCCGGCACAAGCCCGAGA
ACATCGTGATCGAAATGGCCAGAGAGAACCAGACCACCCAGAAGGGACAGAAGAACAGCCGCGAGAGAAT
GAAGCGGATCGAAGAGGGCATCAAAGAGCTGGGCAGCCAGATCCTGAAAGAACACCCCGTGGAAAACACC
CAGCTGCAGAACGAGAAGCTGTACCTGTACTACCTGCAGAATGGGCGGGATATGTACGTGGACCAGGAAC
TGGACATCAACCGGCTGTCCGACTACGATGTGGACCATATCGTGCCTCAGAGCTTTCTGAAGGACGACTC
CATCGACAACAAGGTGCTGACCAGAAGCGACAAGAACCGGGGCAAGAGCGACAACGTGCCCTCCGAAGAG
GTCGTGAAGAAGATGAAGAACTACTGGCGGCAGCTGCTGAACGCCAAGCTGATTACCCAGAGAAAGTTCG
ACAATCTGACCAAGGCCGAGAGAGGCGGCCTGAGCGAACTGGATAAGGCCGGCTTCATCAAGAGACAGCT
GGTGGAAACCCGGCAGATCACAAAGCACGTGGCACAGATCCTGGACTCCCGGATGAACACTAAGTACGAC
GAGAATGACAAGCTGATCCGGGAAGTGAAAGTGATCACCCTGAAGTCCAAGCTGGTGTCCGATTTCCGGA
AGGATTTCCAGTTTTACAAAGTGCGCGAGATCAACAACTACCACCACGCCCACGACGCCTACCTGAACGC
CGTCGTGGGAACCGCCCTGATCAAAAAGTACCCTAAGCTGGAAAGCGAGTTCGTGTACGGCGACTACAAG
GTGTACGACGTGCGGAAGATGATCGCCAAGAGCGAGCAGGAAATCGGCAAGGCTACCGCCAAGTACTTCT
TCTACAGCAACATCATGAACTTTTTCAAGACCGAGATTACCCTGGCCAACGGCGAGATCCGGAAGCGGCC
TCTGATCGAGACAAACGGCGAAACCGGGGAGATCGTGTGGGATAAGGGCCGGGATTTTGCCACCGTGCGG
AAAGTGCTGAGCATGCCCCAAGTGAATATCGTGAAAAAGACCGAGGTGCAGACAGGCGGCTTCAGCAAAG
AGTCTATCCTGCCCAAGAGGAACAGCGATAAGCTGATCGCCAGAAAGAAGGACTGGGACCCTAAGAAGTA
CGGCGGCTTCGACAGCCCCACCGTGGCCTATTCTGTGCTGGTGGTGGCCAAAGTGGAAAAGGGCAAGTCC
AAGAAACTGAAGAGTGTGAAAGAGCTGCTGGGGATCACCATCATGGAAAGAAGCAGCTTCGAGAAGAATC
CCATCGACTTTCTGGAAGCCAAGGGCTACAAAGAAGTGAAAAAGGACCTGATCATCAAGCTGCCTAAGTA
CTCCCTGTTCGAGCTGGAAAACGGCCGGAAGAGAATGCTGGCCTCTGCCGGCGAACTGCAGAAGGGAAAC
GAACTGGCCCTGCCCTCCAAATATGTGAACTTCCTGTACCTGGCCAGCCACTATGAGAAGCTGAAGGGCT
CCCCCGAGGATAATGAGCAGAAACAGCTGTTTGTGGAACAGCACAAGCACTACCTGGACGAGATCATCGA
GCAGATCAGCGAGTTCTCCAAGAGAGTGATCCTGGCCGACGCTAATCTGGACAAAGTGCTGTCCGCCTAC
AACAAGCACCGGGATAAGCCCATCAGAGAGCAGGCCGAGAATATCATCCACCTGTTTACCCTGACCAATC
TGGGAGCCCCTGCCGCCTTCAAGTACTTTGACACCACCATCGACCGGAAGAGGTACACCAGCACCAAAGA
GGTGCTGGACGCCACCCTGATCCACCAGAGCATCACCGGCCTGTACGAGACACGGATCGACCTGTCTCAG
CTGGGAGGCGACAAAAGGCCGGCGGCCACGAAAAAGGCCGGCCAGGCAAAAAAGAAAAAGTAAGAATTCC
TAGAGCTCGCTGATCAGCCTCGACTGTGCCTTCTAGTTGCCAGCCATCTGTTGTTTGCCCCTCCCCCGTG
CCTTCCTTGACCCTGGAAGGTGCCACTCCCACTGTCCTTTCCTAATAAAATGAGGAAATTGCATCGCATT
GTCTGAGTAGGTGTCATTCTATTCTGGGGGGTGGGGTGGGGCAGGACAGCAAGGGGGAGGATTGGGAAGA
GAATAGCAGGCATGCTGGGGAGCGGCCGCAGGAACCCCTAGTGATGGAGTTGGCCACTCCCTCTCTGCGC
GCTCGCTCGCTCACTGAGGCCGGGCGACCAAAGGTCGCCCGACGCCCGGGCTTTGCCCGGGCGGCCTCAG
TGAGCGAGCGAGCGCGCAGCTGCCTGCAGGGGCGCCTGATGCGGTATTTTCTCCTTACGCATCTGTGCGG
TATTTCACACCGCATA
[95 nt withheld, positions 5967-6061]
T
[46 nt withheld, positions 6063-6108]
C
[141 nt withheld, positions 6110-6250]
CCTTTGACGTTGGAGTCCACGTTCTTT
[37 nt withheld, positions 6278-6314]
ACTCTATCTCGGGCTATTCTTTTGATTTATAAGGGATTTTGCCGATTTCGGTCTATTGGTTAAAAAATGA
GCTGATTTAACAAAAATTTAACGCGAATTTTAACAAAATATTAACGTTTACAATTTTATGGTGCACTCTC
AGTACAATCTGCTCTGATGCCGCATAGTTAAGCCAGCCCCGACACCCGCCAACACCCGCTGACGCGCCCT
GACGGGCTTGTCTGCTCCCGGCATCCGCTTACAGACAAGCTGTGACCGTCTCCGGGAGCTGCATGTGTCA
GAGGTTTTCACCGTCATCACCGAAACGCGCGAGACGAAAGGGCCTCGTGATACGCCTATTTTTATAGGTT
AATGTCATGATAATAATGGTTTCTTAGACGTCAGGTGGCACTTTTCGGGGAAATGTGCGCGGAACCCCTA
TTTGTTTATTTTTCTAAATACATTCAAATATGTATCCGCTCATGAGACAATAACCCTGATAAATGCTTCA
ATAATATTGAAAAAGGAAGAGTATGAGTATTCAACATTTCCGTGTCGCCCTTATTCCCTTTTTTGCGGCA
TTTTGCCTTCCTGTTTTTGCTCACCCAGAAACGCTGGTGAAAGTAAAAGATGCTGAAGATCAGTTGGGTG
CACGAGTGGGTTACATCGAACTGGATCTCAACAGCGGTAAGATCCTTGAGAGTTTTCGCCCCGAAGAACG
TTTTCCAATGATGAGCACTTTTAAAGTTCTGCTATGTGGCGCGGTATTATCCCGTATTGACGCCGGGCAA
GAGCAACTCGGTCGCCGCATACACTATTCTCAGAATGACTTGGTTGAGTACTCACCAGTCACAGAAAAGC
ATCTTACGGATGGCATGACAGTAAGAGAATTATGCAGTGCTGCCATAACCATGAGTGATAACACTGCGGC
CAACTTACTTCTGACAACGATCGGAGGACCGAAGGAGCTAACCGCTTTTTTGCACAACATGGGGGATCAT
GTAACTCGCCTTGATCGTTGGGAACCGGAGCTGAATGAAGCCATACCAAACGACGAGCGTGACACCACGA
TGCCTGTAGCAATGGCAACAACGTTGCGCAAACTATTAACTGGCGAACTACTTACTCTAGCTTCCCGGCA
ACAATTAATAGACTGGATGGAGGCGGATAAAGTTGCAGGACCACTTCTGCGCTCGGCCCTTCCGGCTGGC
TGGTTTATTGCTGATAAATCTGGAGCCGGTGAGCGTGGAAGCCGCGGTATCATTGCAGCACTGGGGCCAG
ATGGTAAGCCCTCCCGTATCGTAGTTATCTACACGACGGGGAGTCAGGCAACTATGGATGAACGAAATAG
ACAGATCGCTGAGATAGGTGCCTCACTGATTAAGCATTGGTAACTGTCAGACCAAGTTTACTCATATATA
CTTTAGATTGATTTAAAACTTCATTTTTAATTTAAAAGGATCTAGGTGAAGATCCTTTTTGATAATCTCA
TGACCAAAATCCCTTAACGTGAGTTTTCGTTCCACTGAGCGTCAGACCCCGTAGAAAAGATCAAAGGATC
TTCTTGAGATCCTTTTTTTCTGCGCGTAATCTGCTGCTTGCAAACAAAAAAACCACCGCTACCAGCGGTG
GTTTGTTTGCCGGATCAAGAGCTACCAACTCTTTTTCCGAAGGTAACTGGCTTCAGCAGAGCGCAGATAC
CAAATACTGTTCTTCTAGTGTAGCCGTAGTTAGGCCACCACTTCAAGAACTCTGTAGCACCGCCTACATA
CCTCGCTCTGCTAATCCTGTTACCAGTGGCTGCTGCCAGTGGCGATAAGTCGTGTCTTACCGGGTTGGAC
TCAAGACGATAGTTACCGGATAAGGCGCAGCGGTCGGGCTGAACGGGGGGTTCGTGCACACAGCCCAGCT
TGGAGCGAACGACCTACACCGAACTGAGATACCTACAGCGTGAGCTATGAGAAAGCGCCACGCTTCCCGA
AGGGAGAAAGGCGGACAGGTATCCGGTAAGCGGCAGGGTCGGAACAGGAGAGCGCACGAGGGAGCTTCCA
GGGGGAAACGCCTGGTATCTTTATAGTCCTGTCGGGTTTCGCCACCTCTGACTTGAGCGTCGATTTTTGT
GATGCTCGTCAGGGGGGCGGAGCCTATGGAAAAACGCCAGCAACGCGGCCTTTTTACGGTTCCTGGCCTT
TTGCTGGCCTTTTGCTCACATGT
